Addgene plasmid #138849: pPD682 VP16-FRB (no NLS)
Purpose: Constitutive expression of VP16-FRB (no NLS) under the CMV promoter.
Depositing lab: Joshua Leonard. Depositing organization: Northwestern University. Publication: The COMET toolkit for composing customizable genetic programs in mammalian cells. Donahue PS, Draut JW, Muldoon JJ, Edelstein HI, Bagheri N, Leonard JN. Nat Commun. 2020 Feb 7;11(1):779. doi: 10.1038/s41467-019-14147-5. PubMed 32034124.
Backbone
  Vector backbone: pPD005 pcDNA Golden Gate
  Vector type: Mammalian Expression, Synthetic Biology
Growth in bacteria
  Bacterial resistance: Ampicillin, 100 μg/mL
  Growth temperature: 37°C
  Growth strain: DH5alpha
  Copy number: High Copy
Gene/Insert
  Gene/Insert name: VP16-FRB (no NLS)
  Species: Synthetic
  Promoter: CMV
  Tag / fusion protein: 3xFlag (N terminal on insert)
  Cloning method: Restriction Enzyme; 5′ cloning site NheI (not destroyed); 3′ cloning site NotI (not destroyed)
  Sequencing primers: 5′ CGCAAATGGGCGGTAGGCGTG; 3′ TAGAAGGCACAGTCGAGG
Terms and licenses: Academic/Nonprofit Terms; Industry Terms: Not Available to Industry
Depositor comments: Leonard Lab plasmid reference number: L1354
How to cite: pPD682 VP16-FRB (no NLS) was a gift from Joshua Leonard (Addgene plasmid # 138849 ; http://n2t.net/addgene:138849 ; RRID:Addgene_138849)
