[The description below was written by a language model from this plasmid's Addgene catalogue record and pLannotate feature annotations shown in this document.]
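Description:
pPD682 VP16-FRB (no NLS) is a mammalian expression plasmid of about 5 kb built on pPD005, a pcDNA-type backbone adapted for Golden Gate assembly, and belongs to a synthetic biology toolkit for composing genetic programs in mammalian cells. It is maintained in E. coli at high copy through a ColE1/pUC-type origin and selected with ampicillin via the β-lactamase gene and its native promoter. An f1 origin is also present. The backbone retains an SV40 early promoter and SV40 polyadenylation signal, but only a short fragment of a bleomycin-family resistance gene is annotated between them, so the record shows no intact mammalian selection marker and the plasmid appears suited mainly to transient transfection. Small annotated fragments such as bom, lac promoter/operator, lacI and a truncated HIV-1 LTR match appear to be backbone remnants rather than functional modules.

The payload is a synthetic fusion protein cloned between NheI and NotI sites and expressed constitutively from the CMV immediate early enhancer and promoter, with transcripts terminated by the bovine growth hormone polyadenylation signal. A T7 promoter lies just upstream of the coding region. The open reading frame begins with an N-terminal 3xFLAG epitope for detection, followed by the herpes simplex virus VP16 transcriptional activation domain and then FRB, the FKBP-rapamycin binding domain. The annotation tool matched this domain to the T2098L variant, which binds rapamycin analogs, although the catalogue entry does not specify the allele. As named, the protein lacks a nuclear localization signal. FRB dimerizes with FKBP in the presence of rapamycin-type ligands, so this construct plausibly supplies the activation-domain half of a chemically inducible, split transcription factor, with the no-NLS version serving as a variant for testing how localization affects performance; the record itself states only constitutive expression as the purpose.
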