Features (pLannotate 1.2.2; 22 found; start..end, strand, type, name):
     28..80      -  misc_feature   bom (fragment): basis of mobility region from pBR322
    235..614     +  enhancer       CMV enhancer: human cytomegalovirus immediate early enhancer
    615..818     +  promoter       CMV promoter: human cytomegalovirus (CMV) immediate early promoter
    814..847     +  LTR            5' LTR (truncated) (fragment): truncated 5' long terminal repeat (LTR) from HIV-1
    863..881     +  promoter       T7 promoter: promoter for bacteriophage T7 RNA polymerase
    952..975     +  CDS            3xFLAG (fragment): three tandem FLAG® epitope tags
   1024..1257    +  CDS            VP16_HHV11 (fragment): Experimental evidence at protein level: Swiss-Prot protein existence level 1. May play a role in the aggregation of tegument proteins around nucleocapsids during virus morphogenesis. From Human herpesvirus 1 (strain 17) (HHV-1) (Human herpes simplex virus 1).
   1323..1590    +  CDS            FRB* (fragment): T2098L mutant of FKBP-rapamycin binding domain of human FRAP binds synthetic ligands such as AP21967
   1650..1761    +  polyA_signal   bGH poly(A) signal: bovine growth hormone polyadenylation signal
   1878..1899    +  promoter       SV40 promoter (fragment): SV40 enhancer and early promoter
   1920..2348    +  rep_origin     f1 ori (sequence partly withheld): f1 bacteriophage origin of replication; arrow indicates direction of (+) strand synthesis
   2353..2375    +  promoter       SV40 promoter (fragment): SV40 enhancer and early promoter
   2376..2567    +  promoter       SV40 promoter: SV40 early promoter
   2594..2692    +  CDS            ble (fragment): BLE_KLEPN - Experimental evidence at protein level: Swiss-Prot protein existence level 1. Binding protein with a strong affinity to the bleomycin family of antibiotics. Binds to CL990; an antimitotic-antibiotic compound. From Klebsiella pneumoniae.
   2687..2808    +  polyA_signal   SV40 poly(A) signal: SV40 polyadenylation signal
   2881..2897    -  protein_bind   lac operator: The lac repressor binds to the lac operator to inhibit transcription in E. coli. This inhibition can be relieved by adding lactose or isopropyl-β-D-thiogalactopyranoside (IPTG). lac repressor encoded by lacI
   2905..2935    -  promoter       lac promoter: promoter for the E. coli lac operon
   2950..2971    -  protein_bind   CAP binding site: CAP binding activates transcription in the presence of cAMP. E. coli catabolite activator protein
   2984..3076    -  CDS            lacI (fragment): lac repressor; lacI; The lac repressor binds to the lac operator to inhibit transcription in E. coli. This inhibition can be relieved by adding lactose or isopropyl-β-D-thiogalactopyranoside (IPTG).
   3259..3847    -  rep_origin     ori: high-copy-number ColE1/pMB1/pBR322/pUC origin of replication
   4018..4878    -  CDS            AmpR: β-lactamase; bla; confers resistance to ampicillin, carbenicillin, and related antibiotics
   4879..4983    -  promoter       AmpR promoter: bla
>Addgene plasmid #138849 | pPD682 VP16-FRB (no NLS) | addgene full sequence | sequence record 322419 | Addgene NGS Result
GACGGATCGGGAGATCTCCCGATCCCCTATGGTGCACTCTCAGTACAATCTGCTCTGATGCCGCATAGTT
AAGCCAGTATCTGCTCCCTGCTTGTGTGTTGGAGGTCGCTGAGTAGTGCGCGAGCAAAATTTAAGCTACA
ACAAGGCAAGGCTTGACCGACAATTGCATGAAGAATCTGCTTAGGGTTAGGCGTTTTGCGCTGCTTCGCG
ATGTACGGGCCAGATATACGCGTTGACATTGATTATTGACTAGTTATTAATAGTAATCAATTACGGGGTC
ATTAGTTCATAGCCCATATATGGAGTTCCGCGTTACATAACTTACGGTAAATGGCCCGCCTGGCTGACCG
CCCAACGACCCCCGCCCATTGACGTCAATAATGACGTATGTTCCCATAGTAACGCCAATAGGGACTTTCC
ATTGACGTCAATGGGTGGAGTATTTACGGTAAACTGCCCACTTGGCAGTACATCAAGTGTATCATATGCC
AAGTACGCCCCCTATTGACGTCAATGACGGTAAATGGCCCGCCTGGCATTATGCCCAGTACATGACCTTA
TGGGACTTTCCTACTTGGCAGTACATCTACGTATTAGTCATCGCTATTACCATGGTGATGCGGTTTTGGC
AGTACATCAATGGGCGTGGATAGCGGTTTGACTCACGGGGATTTCCAAGTCTCCACCCCATTGACGTCAA
TGGGAGTTTGTTTTGGCACCAAAATCAACGGGACTTTCCAAAATGTCGTAACAACTCCGCCCCATTGACG
CAAATGGGCGGTAGGCGTGTACGGTGGGAGGTCTATATAAGCAGAGCTCTCTGGCTAACTAGAGAACCCA
CTGCTTACTGGCTTATCGAAATTAATACGACTCACTATAGGGAGTCCCAAGCTGGCTAGCGCCACCATGG
ATTATAAGGATCACGATGGCGACTACAAGGACCACGATATTGACTACAAAGACGATGACGATAAAATGGC
TGGTAGTGGTATCCATGGCGTTCCCGTCGACGGTGGACTCCAAGCCCCACCAACCGATGTTTCTTTAGGT
GATGAGTTACATTTGGACGGTGAGGACGTAGCTATGGCACATGCAGATGCCTTAGACGATTTTGACTTGG
ATATGTTAGGAGATGGAGATTCACCAGGACCTGGTTTCACACCACACGATTCAGCTCCATACGGTGCTTT
GGACATGGCCGATTTCGAATTTGAACAGATGTTTACTGATGCCTTGGGTATAGACGAATACGGTGGTGGA
GGATCCGGTGGTGGCGGGTCTGGAGGAGGAGGTAGTGGTGGAGGTGGCTCTGGTACCATGCTTGAGATGT
GGCATGAAGGCCTGGAAGAGGCATCTCGTTTGTACTTTGGGGAAAGGAACGTGAAAGGCATGTTTGAGGT
GCTGGAGCCCTTGCATGCTATGATGGAACGGGGACCCCAGACTCTGAAGGAAACATCCTTTAATCAGGCC
TATGGTCGAGATTTAATGGAGGCCCAAGAGTGGTGCAGGAAGTACATGAAATCAGGGAATGTCAAGGACC
TCCTCCAAGCCTGGGACCTCTATTATCATGTGTTCCGACGAATCTCAAAGACTAGATGAGCGGCCGCTCG
AGTCTAGAGGGCCCGTTTAAACCCGCTGATCAGCCTCGACTGTGCCTTCTAGTTGCCAGCCATCTGTTGT
TTGCCCCTCCCCCGTGCCTTCCTTGACCCTGGAAGGTGCCACTCCCACTGTCCTTTCCTAATAAAATGAG
GAAATTGCATCGCATTGTCTGAGTAGGTGTCATTCTATTCTGGGGGGTGGGGTGGGGCAGGACAGCAAGG
GGGAGGATTGGGAAGTCAATAGCAGGCATGCTGGGGATGCGGTGGGCTCTATGGCTTCTGAGGCGGAAAG
AACCAGCTGGGGCTCTAGGGGGTATCCCC
[124 nt withheld, positions 1920-2043]
C
[91 nt withheld, positions 2045-2135]
A
[49 nt withheld, positions 2137-2185]
CCTTTGACGTTGGAGTCCACGTTCTTT
[37 nt withheld, positions 2213-2249]
ACCCTATCTCGGTCTATTCTTTTGATTTATAAGGGATTTTGCCGATTTCGGCCTATTGGTTAAAAAATGA
GCTGATTTAACAAAAATTTAACGCGAATTAATTCTGTGGAATGTGTGTCAGTTAGGCTCAATTAGTCAGC
AACCATAGTCCCGCCCCTAACTCCGCCCATCCCGCCCCTAACTCCGCCCAGTTCCGCCCATTCTCCGCCC
CATGGCTGACTAATTTTTTTTATTTATGCAGAGGCCGAGGCCGCCTCTGCCTCTGAGCTATTCCAGAAGT
AGTGAGGAGGCTTTTTTGGAGGCCTAGGCTTTTGCAAAAAGCTCCCGGGAGCTTGTATATCCATTTTCGG
AGGTTGGGCTTCGGAATCGTTTTCCGGGACGCCGGCTGGATGATCCTCCAGCGCGGGGATCTCATGCTGG
AGTTCTTCGCCCACCCCAACTTGTTTATTGCAGCTTATAATGGTTACAAATAAAGCAATAGCATCACAAA
TTTCACAAATAAAGCATTTTTTTCACTGCATTCTAGTTGTGGTTTGTCCAAACTCATCAATGTATCTTAT
CATGTCTGTATACCGTCGACCTCTAGCTAGAGCTTGGCGTAATCATGGTCATAGCTGTTTCCTGTGTGAA
ATTGTTATCCGCTCACAATTCCACACAACATACGAGCCGGAAGCATAAAGTGTAAAGCCTGGGGTGCCTA
ATGAGTGAGCTAACTCACATTAATTGCGTTGCGCTCACTGCCCGCTTTCCAGTCGGGAAACCTGTCGTGC
CAGCTGCATTAATGAATCGGCCAACGCGCGGGGAGAGGCGGTTTGCGTATTGGGCGCTCTTCCGCTTCCT
CGCTCACTGACTCGCTGCGCTCGGTCGTTCGGCTGCGGCGAGCGGTATCAGCTCACTCAAAGGCGGTAAT
ACGGTTATCCACAGAATCAGGGGATAACGCAGGAAAGAACATGTGAGCAAAAGGCCAGCAAAAGGCCAGG
AACCGTAAAAAGGCCGCGTTGCTGGCGTTTTTCCATAGGCTCCGCCCCCCTGACGAGCATCACAAAAATC
GACGCTCAAGTCAGAGGTGGCGAAACCCGACAGGACTATAAAGATACCAGGCGTTTCCCCCTGGAAGCTC
CCTCGTGCGCTCTCCTGTTCCGACCCTGCCGCTTACCGGATACCTGTCCGCCTTTCTCCCTTCGGGAAGC
GTGGCGCTTTCTCATAGCTCACGCTGTAGGTATCTCAGTTCGGTGTAGGTCGTTCGCTCCAAGCTGGGCT
GTGTGCACGAACCCCCCGTTCAGCCCGACCGCTGCGCCTTATCCGGTAACTATCGTCTTGAGTCCAACCC
GGTAAGACACGACTTATCGCCACTGGCAGCAGCCACTGGTAACAGGATTAGCAGAGCGAGGTATGTAGGC
GGTGCTACAGAGTTCTTGAAGTGGTGGCCTAACTACGGCTACACTAGAAGAACAGTATTTGGTATCTGCG
CTCTGCTGAAGCCAGTTACCTTCGGAAAAAGAGTTGGTAGCTCTTGATCCGGCAAACAAACCACCGCTGG
TAGCGGTGGTTTTTTTGTTTGCAAGCAGCAGATTACGCGCAGAAAAAAAGGATCTCAAGAAGATCCTTTG
ATCTTTTCTACGGGGTCTGACGCTCAGTGGAACGAAAACTCACGTTAAGGGATTTTGGTCATGAGATTAT
CAAAAAGGATCTTCACCTAGATCCTTTTAAATTAAAAATGAAGTTTTAAATCAATCTAAAGTATATATGA
GTAAACTTGGTCTGACAGTTACCAATGCTTAATCAGTGAGGCACCTATCTCAGCGATCTGTCTATTTCGT
TCATCCATAGTTGCCTGACTCCCCGTCGTGTAGATAACTACGATACGGGAGGGCTTACCATCTGGCCCCA
GTGCTGCAATGATACCGCGAGATCCACGCTCACCGGCTCCAGATTTATCAGCAATAAACCAGCCAGCCGG
AAGGGCCGAGCGCAGAAGTGGTCCTGCAACTTTATCCGCCTCCATCCAGTCTATTAATTGTTGCCGGGAA
GCTAGAGTAAGTAGTTCGCCAGTTAATAGTTTGCGCAACGTTGTTGCCATTGCTACAGGCATCGTGGTGT
CACGCTCGTCGTTTGGTATGGCTTCATTCAGCTCCGGTTCCCAACGATCAAGGCGAGTTACATGATCCCC
CATGTTGTGCAAAAAAGCGGTTAGCTCCTTCGGTCCTCCGATCGTTGTCAGAAGTAAGTTGGCCGCAGTG
TTATCACTCATGGTTATGGCAGCACTGCATAATTCTCTTACTGTCATGCCATCCGTAAGATGCTTTTCTG
TGACTGGTGAGTACTCAACCAAGTCATTCTGAGAATAGTGTATGCGGCGACCGAGTTGCTCTTGCCCGGC
GTCAATACGGGATAATACCGCGCCACATAGCAGAACTTTAAAAGTGCTCATCATTGGAAAACGTTCTTCG
GGGCGAAAACTCTCAAGGATCTTACCGCTGTTGAGATCCAGTTCGATGTAACCCACTCGTGCACCCAACT
GATCTTCAGCATCTTTTACTTTCACCAGCGTTTCTGGGTGAGCAAAAACAGGAAGGCAAAATGCCGCAAA
AAAGGGAATAAGGGCGACACGGAAATGTTGAATACTCATACTCTTCCTTTTTCAATATTATTGAAGCATT
TATCAGGGTTATTGTCTCATGAGCGGATACATATTTGAATGTATTTAGAAAAATAAACAAATAGGGGTTC
CGCGCACATTTCCCCGAAAAGTGCCACCTGACGTC
