>Addgene plasmid #138849 | pPD682 VP16-FRB (no NLS) | depositor partial sequence | sequence record 268365 | VP16-FRB (no NLS) gene
ATGGATTATAAGGATCACGATGGCGACTACAAGGACCACGATATTGACTACAAAGACGATGACGATAAAA
TGGCTGGTAGTGGTATCCATGGCGTTCCCGTCGACGGTGGACTCCAAGCCCCACCAACCGATGTTTCTTT
AGGTGATGAGTTACATTTGGACGGTGAGGACGTAGCTATGGCACATGCAGATGCCTTAGACGATTTTGAC
TTGGATATGTTAGGAGATGGAGATTCACCAGGACCTGGTTTCACACCACACGATTCAGCTCCATACGGTG
CTTTGGACATGGCCGATTTCGAATTTGAACAGATGTTTACTGATGCCTTGGGTATAGACGAATACGGTGG
TGGAGGATCCGGTGGTGGCGGGTCTGGAGGAGGAGGTAGTGGTGGAGGTGGCTCTGGTACCATGCTTGAG
ATGTGGCATGAAGGCCTGGAAGAGGCATCTCGTTTGTACTTTGGGGAAAGGAACGTGAAAGGCATGTTTG
AGGTGCTGGAGCCCTTGCATGCTATGATGGAACGGGGACCCCAGACTCTGAAGGAAACATCCTTTAATCA
GGCCTATGGTCGAGATTTAATGGAGGCCCAAGAGTGGTGCAGGAAGTACATGAAATCAGGGAATGTCAAG
GACCTCCTCCAAGCCTGGGACCTCTATTATCATGTGTTCCGACGAATCTCAAAGACTAGATGA
